Addgene plasmid #104873: pHACK-GAL4>QF2(newHA1)
Purpose: HACK Donor plasmids for converting GAL4 lines to QF2 lines using HACK method. Updated version of Addgene#80275 for easier cloning of inserts
Depositing lab: Christopher Potter. Depositing organization: Johns Hopkins University and School of Medicine. Publication: Editing Transgenic DNA Components by Inducible Gene Replacement in Drosophila melanogaster. Lin CC, Potter CJ. Genetics. 2016 Jun 22. pii: genetics.116.191783. 10.1534/genetics.116.191783 PubMed 27334272.
Backbone
  Vector backbone: pHACK
  Backbone manufacturer: Potter Lab
  Backbone size w/o insert (bp): 4967
  Vector type: Insect Expression, CRISPR
Growth in bacteria
  Bacterial resistance: Ampicillin, 100 μg/mL
  Growth temperature: 37°C
  Growth strain: DH5alpha
  Copy number: High Copy
Gene/Insert
  Gene/Insert name: T2A-QF2 (alt names: gRNA1 against GAL4; gRNA2 against GAL4)
  Species: S. cerevisiae (budding yeast), Synthetic
  Insert size (bp): 5194
  Cloning method: Ligation Independent Cloning
Terms and licenses: Academic/Nonprofit Terms; Industry Terms: Not Available to Industry
Depositor comments: This is an updated version of pHACK-GAL4>QF2 (Addgene#80275) which introduces AvrII/SphI restriction sites to easily excise QF2-hsp70 for cloning of other gene cassettes into a GAL4 HACK construct.
How to cite: pHACK-GAL4>QF2(newHA1) was a gift from Christopher Potter (Addgene plasmid # 104873 ; http://n2t.net/addgene:104873 ; RRID:Addgene_104873)
