[The description below was written by a language model from this plasmid's Addgene catalogue record and pLannotate feature annotations shown in this document.]
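Description:
pHACK-GAL4>QF2(newHA1) is a Drosophila donor plasmid for the HACK (homology-assisted CRISPR knock-in) method, designed to convert existing GAL4 driver lines into QF2 driver lines. It is built on the pHACK backbone and propagated in E. coli as a high-copy plasmid with a ColE1/pUC-type origin and ampicillin resistance. For introduction into flies it carries both P element 5' and 3' ends and a minimal φC31 attB site, allowing transposon-mediated or site-specific integration. Several minimal FRT sites are also annotated around the cassette.

The payload is flanked by two stretches of GAL4 coding sequence, a long 5' fragment and a downstream segment that includes the GAL4 activation domain, which serve as homology arms for repair of a cut GAL4 transgene. Between them the record places the T2A-QF2 insert. The feature table does not annotate QF2 itself, but an unannotated gap after the first GAL4 arm is consistent with it. The depositor notes that the cassette is followed by hsp70 sequence. The T2A peptide lets QF2 be translated in frame from the interrupted GAL4 transcript, so QF2 inherits the original expression pattern. A loxP-flanked marker, mCherry with an hsp70 promoter fragment and an SV40 polyadenylation signal in reverse orientation, allows knock-in events to be identified and the marker later removed with Cre. Outside the homology arms, the dU6-1 and dU6-3 Pol III promoters each drive an S. pyogenes gRNA scaffold, expressing two guides against GAL4. Cas9 is not encoded here and must be supplied separately.

This version updates the earlier pHACK-GAL4>QF2 donor by adding AvrII and SphI sites, so QF2-hsp70 can be excised and replaced with other cassettes.
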