Features (pLannotate 1.2.2; 27 found; start..end, strand, type, name):
     41..74      +  protein_bind   FRT (minimal): supports FLP-mediated excision but not integration (Turan and Bode, 2011) FLP recombinase from the Saccharomyces cerevisiae 2μ plasmid
     88..121     +  protein_bind   attB: minimal attB site for the φC31 integrase (Groth et al., 2000) phage φC31 integrase
    139..277     +  misc_feature   P element 5' end (fragment): No description available
    290..323     +  protein_bind   FRT (minimal): supports FLP-mediated excision but not integration (Turan and Bode, 2011) FLP recombinase from the Saccharomyces cerevisiae 2μ plasmid
    363..1519    +  CDS            GAL4 (fragment): GAL4 transcriptional activator; Saccharomyces cerevisiae GAL4
   2918..2951    +  protein_bind   loxP: Cre-mediated recombination occurs in the 8-bp core sequence (GCATACAT). Cre recombinase
   3015..3136    -  polyA_signal   SV40 poly(A) signal: SV40 polyadenylation signal
   3159..3243    -  CDS            large T antigen (fragment): large T antigen from SV40 (simian virus 40)
   3259..3966    -  CDS            mCherry: mCherry is a basic (constitutively fluorescent) red fluorescent protein published in 2004, derived from Discosoma sp.. It is reported to be a very rapidly-maturing monomer with low acid sensitivity.
   3972..4094    -  promoter       hsp70 promoter (fragment): Drosophila melanogaster hsp70Bb promoter
   4144..4177    +  protein_bind   loxP: Cre-mediated recombination occurs in the 8-bp core sequence (GCATACAT). Cre recombinase
   5212..5556    +  CDS            GAL4 activation domain: activation domain of the GAL4 transcriptional activator; Saccharomyces cerevisiae GAL4 (truncated)
   5566..5599    +  protein_bind   FRT (minimal): supports FLP-mediated excision but not integration (Turan and Bode, 2011) FLP recombinase from the Saccharomyces cerevisiae 2μ plasmid
   5615..6411    +  promoter       dU6-1 promoter: RNA polymerase III promoter for Drosophila U6-1 snRNA (Port et al., 2014)
   6431..6506    +  misc_RNA       gRNA scaffold: guide RNA scaffold for the Streptococcus pyogenes CRISPR/Cas9 system
   6507..6927    +  promoter       dU6-3 promoter: RNA polymerase III promoter for Drosophila U6-3 snRNA (Port et al., 2014)
   6948..7023    +  misc_RNA       gRNA scaffold: guide RNA scaffold for the Streptococcus pyogenes CRISPR/Cas9 system
   7283..7445    +  misc_feature   P element 3' end (fragment): P element 3' end
   7456..7489    -  protein_bind   FRT (minimal): supports FLP-mediated excision but not integration (Turan and Bode, 2011) FLP recombinase from the Saccharomyces cerevisiae 2μ plasmid
   7959..7978    +  CDS            lacZα (fragment): LacZα fragment of β-galactosidase; lacZ fragment
   8003..8020    -  terminator     rrnB T2 terminator (fragment): transcription terminator T2 from the E. coli rrnB gene
   8245..8833    -  rep_origin     ori: high-copy-number ColE1/pMB1/pBR322/pUC origin of replication
   8955..9815    -  CDS            AmpR: β-lactamase; bla; confers resistance to ampicillin, carbenicillin, and related antibiotics
   9818..9914    -  promoter       AmpR promoter (fragment): bla
   9944..9968    -  CDS            KanR (fragment): aminoglycoside phosphotransferase; aph(3')-Ia; confers resistance to kanamycin
   9997..10112   +  ncRNA          5S rRNA: Accession: RF00001 - 5S ribosomal RNA
  10116..10156   +  terminator     rrnB T1 terminator (fragment): transcription terminator T1 from the E. coli rrnB gene
>Addgene plasmid #104873 | pHACK-GAL4>QF2(newHA1) | addgene full sequence | sequence record 205205 | Addgene NGS Result
GGGCTAATTATGGGGTGTCGCCCTTATTCGACTCTATAGTGAAGTTCCTATTCTCTAGAAAGTATAGGAA
CTTCTGAAGTGGGGCGGGTGCCAGGGCGTGCCCTTGGGCTCCCCGGGCGCGTACAAGCCGAAGGCGCGCA
TGATGAAATAACATAAGGTGGTCCCGTCGAAAGCCGAAGCTTACCGAAGTATACACTTAAATTCAGTGCA
CGTTTGCTTGTTGAGAGGAAAGGTTGTGTGCGGACGAATTTTTTTTTGAAAACATTAACCCTTACGTAAC
GCGAGATCTGAAGTTCCTATTCTCTAGAAAGTATAGGAACTTCTAGGGATAACAGGGTAATAGATCTGGA
TCCTAATGATGACATGCGATATTTGCCGACTTAAAAAGCTCAAGTGCTCCAAAGAAAAACCGAAGTGCGC
CAAGTGTCTGAAGAACAACTGGGAGTGTCGCTACTCTCCCAAAACCAAAAGGTCTCCGCTGACTAGGGCA
CATCTGACAGAAGTGGAATCAAGGCTAGAAAGACTGGAACAGCTATTTCTACTGATTTTTCCTCGAGAAG
ACCTTGACATGATTTTGAAAATGGATTCTTTACAGGATATAAAAGCATTGTTAACAGGATTATTTGTACA
AGATAATGTGAATAAAGATGCCGTCACAGATAGATTGGCTTCAGTGGAGACTGATATGCCTCTAACATTG
AGACAGCATAGAATAAGTGCGACATCATCATCGGAAGAGAGTAGTAACAAAGGTCAAAGACAGTTGACTG
TATCGATTGACTCGGCAGCTCATCATGATAACTCCACAATTCCGTTGGATTTTATGCCCAGGGATGCTCT
TCATGGATTTGATTGGTCTGAAGAGGATGACATGTCGGATGGCTTGCCCTTCCTGAAAACGGACCCCAAC
AATAATGGGTTCTTTGGCGACGGTTCTCTCTTATGTATTCTTCGATCTATTGGCTTTAAACCGGAAAATT
ACACGAACTCTAACGTTAACAGGCTCCCGACCATGATTACGGATAGATACACGTTGGCTTCTAGATCCAC
AACATCCCGTTTACTTCAAAGTTATCTCAATAATTTTCACCCCTACTGCCCTATCGTGCACTCACCGACG
CTAATGATGTTGTATAATAACCAGATTGAAATCGCGTCGAAGGATCAATGGCAAATCCTTTTTAACTGCA
TATTAGCCATTGGAGCCTGGTGTATAGAGGGGGAATCTACTGATATAGATGTTTTTTACTATCAAAATGC
TAAATCTCATTTGACGAGCAAGGTCTTCGAGTCAGGTTCCATAATTTTGGTGACAGCCCTACATCTTCTG
TCGCGATATACACAGTGGAGGCAGAAAACAAATACTAGCTATAATTTTCACAGCTTTTCCATAAGAATGG
CCATATCATTGGGCTTGAATAGGGACCTCCCCTCGTCCTTCAGTGATAGCAGCATTCTGGAACAAAGACG
CCGAATTTGGTGGTCTGTCTACTCTTGGGAGATCCAATTGTCCCTGCTTGGATCCTCGCGTGAGGGCCGC
GGCAGCCTGCTGACCTGCGGCGATGTGGAGGAGAACCCCGGGCCCCCTAGGATGCCACCCAAGCGCAAAA
CGCTTAACGCTGCGGCTGAGGCTAACGCTCATGCCGACGGACACGCCGACGGAAACGCCGACGGACACGT
GGCCAATACGGCCGCGTCCTCGAATAATGCGAGGTTCGCTGATCTCACTAACATCGATACTCCGGGTCTG
GGACCCACAACTACGACCCTGCTCGTGGAACCAGCACGCTCAAAGCGTCAACGAGTGTCCCGCGCATGCG
ACCAGTGCCGTGCAGCCCGAGAGAAATGCGACGGAATACAGCCTGCGTGTTTCCCGTGCGTTTCCCAGGG
AAGGTCCTGCACTTATCAGGCTTCGCCGAAAAAGAGGGGAGTTCAAACCGGTTATATTCGTACGCTGGAG
CTCGCCCTCGCCTGGATGTTTGAAAATGTCGCGCGTTCCGAAGATGCCTTGCATAACCTCCTCGTCCGTG
ACGCCGGACAAGGATCAGCTCTGCTCGTTGGTAAAGATTCGCCGGCTGCCGAGCGACTCCATGCCCGTTG
GGCTACTAGCCGTGTCAATAAGAGCATTACCCGCCTCCTCCGTCAGTTGGAGCTCCCTCCTACCGCCACG
GCTACGGCCTCGATAATGCCGCACGTGATGGAGCAGCCTCTCAGTACCAGCATTAACCCCGTCAACGACC
GCTTCAACGGTATTCCCAACCCCACTCCGTATAACTCCGATGCAGCTCTCGATGCTATCACTCAGACCAA
CGATTATGGAAGCGTAAATACACATGGTATCCTCTCTACTTACCCGCCACCGGCTACGCACCTTAATGAA
GCTTCCGTCGCTCTCGCTCCCGGTGGCGCCCCCCCCCGACCGCCTCCTCCGTATGTTGACAGCACGACCA
ATCACCCGCCGTACCACTCGAATCTGGTTCCAATGGCGAACTTTGGTTACTCGACCGTTGATTACGATGC
CATGGTTGACGATTTGGCTAGCATTGAATACACGGACGCTGTGGATGTCGACCCACAGTTTATGACCAAT
CTGGGATTCGTTCCTGGATGTAACTTCTCCGACATTAATACATACGAACAGTGATGACGTCTATCGATAC
CGTCGACTAAAGCCAAATAGAAAATTATTCAGTTCCTGGCTTAAGTTTTTAAAAGTGATATTATTTATTT
GGTTGTAACCAACCAAAAGAATGTAAATAACTAATACATAATTATGTTAGTTTTAAGTTAGCAACAAATT
GATTTTAGCTATATTAGCTACTTGGTTAATAAATAGAATATATTTATTTAAAGATAATTGCGTTTTTATT
GTCAGGGAGTGAGTTTGCTTAAAAACTCGTTTAGATCCACCGCATGCATAACTTCGTATAGCATACATTA
TACGAAGTTATGGTACCACTCGACGATTAACCGTTAGTTTAGCAAGTATAATTGAATTTTTTATAAGATC
CAGCTAAGATACATTGATGAGTTTGGACAAACCACAACTAGAATGCAGTGAAAAAAATGCTTTATTTGTG
AAATTTGTGATGCTATTGCTTTATTTGTAACCATTATAAGCTGCAATAAACAAGTTAACAACAACAATTG
CATTCATTTTATGTTTCAGGTTCAGGGGGAGGTGTGGGAGGTTTTTTAAAGCAAGTAAAACCTCTACAAA
TGTGGTATGGCTGATTATGATCAGAGTCGCGGCGCTTACTTGTACAGCTCGTCCATGCCGCCGGTGGAGT
GGCGGCCCTCGGCGCGTTCGTACTGTTCCACGATGGTGTAGTCCTCGTTGTGGGAGGTGATGTCCAACTT
GATGTTGACGTTGTAGGCGCCGGGCAGCTGCACGGGCTTCTTGGCCTTGTAGGTGGTCTTGACCTCAGCG
TCGTAGTGGCCGCCGTCCTTCAGCTTCAGCCTCTGCTTGATCTCGCCCTTCAGGGCGCCGTCCTCGGGGT
ACATCCGCTCGGAGGAGGCCTCCCAGCCCATGGTTTTCTTCTGCATTACGGGGCCGTCGGAGGGGAAGTT
GGTGCCGCGCAGCTTCACCTTGTAGATGAACTCGCCGTCCTGCAGGGAGGAGTCCTGGGTCACGGTCACC
ACGCCGCCGTCCTCGAAGTTCATCACGCGCTCCCACTTGAAGCCCTCGGGGAAGGACAGCTTCAAGTAGT
CGGGGATGTCGGCGGGGTGCTTCACGTAGGCCTTGGAGCCGTACATGAACTGAGGGGACAGGATGTCCCA
GGCGAAGGGCAGGGGGCCACCCTTGGTCACCTTCAGCTTGGCGGTCTGGGTGCCCTCGTAGGGGCGGCCC
TCGCCCTCGCCCTCGATCTCGAACTCGTGGCCGTTCACGGAGCCCTCCATGTGCACCTTGAAGCGCATGA
ACTCCTTGATGATGGCCATGTTATCCTCCTCGCCCTTGCTCACCATGGGCCGATTGTTTAGCTTGTTCAG
CTGCGCTTGTTTATTTGCTTAGCTTTCGCTTAGCGACGTGTTCACTTTGCTTGTTTGAATTGAATTGTCG
CTCCGTAGACGAAGCGCCTCTATTTATACTCCGGCGCTAATTGAATTAGCTCTAATTGAATTAGTCTCTA
ATTGAATGACGTCATAACTTCGTATAGCATACATTATACGAAGTTATAGATCACTAGTCATGGCATCATT
GAAACAGCAAGGCTCTTACAAGTTTTCACAAAAATCTATGAACTAGACAAAACAGTAACTGCAGAAAAAA
GTCCTATATGTGCAAAAAAATGCTTGATGATTTGTAATGAGATTGAGGAGGTTTCGAGACAGGCACCAAA
GTTTTTACAAATGGATATTTCCACCACCGCTCTAACCAATTTGTTGAAGGAACACCCTTGGCTATCCTTT
ACAAGATTCGAACTGAAGTGGAAACAGTTGTCTCTTATCATTTATGTATTAAGAGATTTTTTCACTAATT
TTACCCAGAAAAAGTCACAACTAGAACAGGATCAAAATGATCATCAAAGTTATGAAGTTAAACGATGCTC
CATCATGTTAAGCGATGCAGCACAAAGAACTGTTATGTCTGTAAGTAGCTATATGGACAATCATAATGTC
ACCCCATATTTTGCCTGGAATTGTTCTTATTACTTGTTCAATGCAGTCCTAGTACCCATAAAGACTCTAC
TCTCAAACTCAAAATCGAATGCTGAGAATAACGAGACCGCACAATTATTACAACAAATTAACACTGTTCT
GATGCTATTAAAAAAACTGGCCACTTTTAAAATCCAGACTTGTGAAAAATACATTCAAGTACTGGAAGAG
GTATGTGCGCCGTTTCTGTTATCACAGTGTGCAATCCCATTACCGCATATCAGTTATAACAATAGTAATG
GTAGCGCCATTAAAAATATTGTCGGTTCTGCAACTATCGCCCAATACCCTACTCTTCCGGAGGAAAATGT
CAACAATATCAGTGTTAAATATGTTTCTCCTGGCTCAGTAGGGCCTTCACCTGTGCCATTGAAATCAGGA
GCAAGTTTCAGTGATCTAGTCAAGCTGTTATCTAACCGTCCACCCTCTCGTAACTCTCCAGTGACAATAC
CAAGAAGCACACCTTCGCATCGCTCAGTCACGCCTTTTCTAGGGCAACAGCAACAGCTGCAATCATTAGT
GCCACTGACCCCGTCTGCTTTGTTTGGTGGCGCCAATTTTAATCAAAGTGGGAATATTGCTGATAGCTCA
TTGTCCTTCACTTTCACTAACAGTAGCAACGGTCCGAACCTCATAACAACTCAAACAAATTCTCAAGCGC
TTTCACAACCAATTGCCTCCTCTAACGTTCATGATAACTTCATGAATAATGAAATCACGGCTAGTAAAAT
TGATGATGGTAATAATTCAAAACCACTGTCACCTGGTTGGACGGACCAAACTGCGTATAACGCGTTTGGA
ATCACTACAGGGATGTTTAATACCACTACAATGGATGATGTATATAACTATCTATTCGATGATGAAGATA
CCCCACCAAACCCAAAAAAAGAGTAATAGACTAGTGAAGTTCCTATTCTCTAGAAAGTATAGGAACTTCT
AGTGATCTGAATTCATTTTCAACGTCCTCGATAGTATAGTGGTTAGTATCCCCGCCTGTCACGCGGGAGA
CCGGGGTTCAATTCCCCGTCGGGGAGAATCTGTGATTCTTTTTTTTTTTCTTTTACTTTGTTATATAAAC
AATTTTTGTTTTAATTGAATCTAATTTGCCATTGCTTTTAGGAATCTCAGGCATCCAGCAAGCGTTTGTC
CGCCGAATCGCCCATCAGTGAAGAAGATCCTGTGGCGGCTACGAAAATCTCCCCGGCCATGTCGGCCTCC
ACCTCCAGCGAAAAACCCATCAGCGAGCTGGCCACCTCTGTGCTGACCCACCGCTTTCCAGACTCCACCT
CCTCACCCGGCGAACATGGCCTTGGACGAATGCAGTTGTCGATCCGCTACAGCGCCCAGCGTCAAAAACT
AGACGTGACCATACACAAAATCCAGAAGATACCACTTCGCGATCCCAGCAATATCCCCGATCCGTATGTT
AAGCTGTATCTGTTGCCTGGACGCACCAAGGAGTCGAAACGCAAGACGAGCGTGATCAAGGACAACTGCA
ACCCCGTCTACGATGCATCCTTTGAGTACCTGATTTCCATTGCCGAACTCAGGCAGACGGAACTGGAGGT
GACGGTGTGCACCCAAAAGGGATTCCTATCCGGCGGTAGTCCCATCATTGGCATGGTAGGTACCCGAAAG
CAACCCCTTAGTTACAGACACAGCGCGTACGTCCTTCGCATCCTTATGATTCCCAAGTACATATTCTGCA
AGAGTACAGTATATATAGGAAAGATATCCGGGTGAACTTCGATGTGCAGCGTACCACAACGTTTTAGAGC
TAGAAATAGCAAGTTAAAATAAGGCTAGTCCGTTATCAACTTGAAAAAGTGGCACCGAGTCGGTGCTTTT
TTGCTCACCTGTGATTGCTCCTACTCAAATACAAAAACATCAAATTTTCTGTCAATAAAGCATATTTATT
TATATTTATTTTACAGGAAAGAATTCCTTTTAAAGTGTATTTTAACCTATAATGAAAAACGATTAAAAAA
AATACATAAAATAATTCGAAAATTTTTGAATAGCCCAGGTTGATAAAAATTCATTTCATACGTTTTATAA
CTTATGCCCCTAAGTATTTTTTGACCATAGTGTTTCAATTCTACATTAATTTTACAGAGTAGAATGAAAC
GCCACCTACTCAGCCAAGAGGCGAAAAGGTTAGCTCGCCAAGCAGAGAGGGCGCCAGTGCTCACTACTTT
TTATAATTCTCAACTTCTTTTTCCAGACTCAGTTCGTATATATAGACCTATTTTCAATTTAACGTCGTGT
ATTCTGAGAAAGCTGGAGTTTTAGAGCTAGAAATAGCAAGTTAAAATAAGGCTAGTCCGTTATCAACTTG
AAAAAGTGGCACCGAGTCGGTGCTTTTTTGCCTACCTGGAGCCTGAGAGTTGTTCAATAAAATAAAAATG
TTTCGTTTTTTTGCTTTCGCCAGTATTTATTATTTTTCATCAATATGTATTCAATTTGGTATGTATTTAG
TAATTGTAATATATAGACAATGGTTTTCCGTTGACGTACATACATCTGACGTGTGTTTATTTAGACATAA
TAGTTATGTTTTCACATCTTTTTAATGTTCGCTTAATGCGTATGCTTAATTAATTCTGACGTAAGCTAGT
TACAAACCCCACGGACATGCTAAGGGTTAATCAACAATCATATCGCTGTCTCACTCAGACTCAATACGAC
ACTCAGAATACTATTCCTTTCACTCGCACTTATTGCAAGCATACGTTAAGTGGATGTCTCTTGCCGACGG
GACCACCTTATGTTATTTCATCATGAAAATGAAGTGAAGTTCCTATACTTTCTAGAGAATAGGAACTTCT
ATAGTGAGTCGAATAAGGGCGACACAAAATTTATTCTAAATGCATAATAAATACTGATAACATCTTATAG
TTTGTATTATATTTTGTATTATCGTTGACATGTATAATTTTGATATCAAAAACTGATTTTCCCTTTATTA
TTTTCGAGATTTATTTTCTTAATTCTCTTTAACAAACTAGAAATATTGTATATACAAAAAATCATAAATA
ATAGATGAATAGTTTAATTATAGGTGTTCATCAATCGAAAAAGCAACGTATCTTATTTAAAGTGCGTTGC
TTTTTTCTCATTTATAAGGTTAAATAATTCTCATATATCAAGCAAAGTGACAGGCGCCCTTAAATATTCT
GACAAATGCTCTTTCCCTAAACTCCCCCCATAAAAAAACCCGCCGAAGCGGGTTTTTACGTTATTTGCGG
ATTAACGATTACTCGTTATCAGAACCGCCCAGGGGGCCCGAGCTTAAGACTGGCCGTCGTTTTACAACAC
AGAAAGAGTTTGTAGAAACGCAAAAAGGCCATCCGTCAGGGGCCTTCTGCTTAGTTTGATGCCTGGCAGT
TCCCTACTCTCGCCTTCCGCTTCCTCGCTCACTGACTCGCTGCGCTCGGTCGTTCGGCTGCGGCGAGCGG
TATCAGCTCACTCAAAGGCGGTAATACGGTTATCCACAGAATCAGGGGATAACGCAGGAAAGAACATGTG
AGCAAAAGGCCAGCAAAAGGCCAGGAACCGTAAAAAGGCCGCGTTGCTGGCGTTTTTCCATAGGCTCCGC
CCCCCTGACGAGCATCACAAAAATCGACGCTCAAGTCAGAGGTGGCGAAACCCGACAGGACTATAAAGAT
ACCAGGCGTTTCCCCCTGGAAGCTCCCTCGTGCGCTCTCCTGTTCCGACCCTGCCGCTTACCGGATACCT
GTCCGCCTTTCTCCCTTCGGGAAGCGTGGCGCTTTCTCATAGCTCACGCTGTAGGTATCTCAGTTCGGTG
TAGGTCGTTCGCTCCAAGCTGGGCTGTGTGCACGAACCCCCCGTTCAGCCCGACCGCTGCGCCTTATCCG
GTAACTATCGTCTTGAGTCCAACCCGGTAAGACACGACTTATCGCCACTGGCAGCAGCCACTGGTAACAG
GATTAGCAGAGCGAGGTATGTAGGCGGTGCTACAGAGTTCTTGAAGTGGTGGGCTAACTACGGCTACACT
AGAAGAACAGTATTTGGTATCTGCGCTCTGCTGAAGCCAGTTACCTTCGGAAAAAGAGTTGGTAGCTCTT
GATCCGGCAAACAAACCACCGCTGGTAGCGGTGGTTTTTTTGTTTGCAAGCAGCAGATTACGCGCAGAAA
AAAAGGATCTCAAGAAGATCCTTTGATCTTTTCTACGGGGTCTGACGCTCAGTGGAACGACGCGCGCGTA
ACTCACGTTAAGGGATTTTGGTCATGAGCTTGCGCCGTCCCGTCAAGTCAGCGTAATGCTCTGCTTACCA
ATGCTTAATCAGTGAGGCACCTATCTCAGCGATCTGTCTATTTCGTTCATCCATAGTTGCCTGACTCCCC
GTCGTGTAGATAACTACGATACGGGAGGGCTTACCATCTGGCCCCAGCGCTGCGATGATACCGCGAGAAC
CACGCTCACCGGCTCCGGATTTATCAGCAATAAACCAGCCAGCCGGAAGGGCCGAGCGCAGAAGTGGTCC
TGCAACTTTATCCGCCTCCATCCAGTCTATTAATTGTTGCCGGGAAGCTAGAGTAAGTAGTTCGCCAGTT
AATAGTTTGCGCAACGTTGTTGCCATCGCTACAGGCATCGTGGTGTCACGCTCGTCGTTTGGTATGGCTT
CATTCAGCTCCGGTTCCCAACGATCAAGGCGAGTTACATGATCCCCCATGTTGTGCAAAAAAGCGGTTAG
CTCCTTCGGTCCTCCGATCGTTGTCAGAAGTAAGTTGGCCGCAGTGTTATCACTCATGGTTATGGCAGCA
CTGCATAATTCTCTTACTGTCATGCCATCCGTAAGATGCTTTTCTGTGACTGGTGAGTACTCAACCAAGT
CATTCTGAGAATAGTGTATGCGGCGACCGAGTTGCTCTTGCCCGGCGTCAATACGGGATAATACCGCGCC
ACATAGCAGAACTTTAAAAGTGCTCATCATTGGAAAACGTTCTTCGGGGCGAAAACTCTCAAGGATCTTA
CCGCTGTTGAGATCCAGTTCGATGTAACCCACTCGTGCACCCAACTGATCTTCAGCATCTTTTACTTTCA
CCAGCGTTTCTGGGTGAGCAAAAACAGGAAGGCAAAATGCCGCAAAAAAGGGAATAAGGGCGACACGGAA
ATGTTGAATACTCATATTCTTCCTTTTTCAATATTATTGAAGCATTTATCAGGGTTATTGTCTCATGAGC
GGATACATATTTGAATGTATTTAGAAAAATAAACAAATAGGGGTCAGTGTTACAACCAATTAACCAATTC
TGAACATTATCGCGAGCCCATTTATACCTGAATATGGCTCATAACACCCCTTGTTTGCCTGGCGGCAGTA
GCGCGGTGGTCCCACCTGACCCCATGCCGAACTCAGAAGTGAAACGCCGTAGCGCCGATGGTAGTGTGGG
GACTCCCCATGCGAGAGTAGGGAACTGCCAGGCATCAAATAAAACGAAAGGCTCAGTCGAAAGACTGGGC
CTTTCGCCC
